>Addgene plasmid #197229 | pH2B-miRFP680-N1 | addgene full sequence | sequence record 388110 | Addgene NGS Result
CATGCATTAGTTATTAATAGTAATCAATTACGGGGTCATTAGTTCATAGCCCATATATGGAGTTCCGCGT
TACATAACTTACGGTAAATGGCCCGCCTGGCTGACCGCCCAACGACCCCCGCCCATTGACGTCAATAATG
ACGTATGTTCCCATAGTAACGCCAATAGGGACTTTCCATTGACGTCAATGGGTGGAGTATTTACGGTAAA
CTGCCCACTTGGCAGTACATCAAGTGTATCATATGCCAAGTACGCCCCCTATTGACGTCAATGACGGTAA
ATGGCCCGCCTGGCATTATGCCCAGTACATGACCTTATGGGACTTTCCTACTTGGCAGTACATCTACGTA
TTAGTCATCGCTATTACCATGGTGATGCGGTTTTGGCAGTACATCAATGGGCGTGGATAGCGGTTTGACT
CACGGGGATTTCCAAGTCTCCACCCCATTGACGTCAATGGGAGTTTGTTTTGGCACCAAAATCAACGGGA
CTTTCCAAAATGTCGTAACAACTCCGCCCCATTGACGCAAATGGGCGGTAGGCGTGTACGGTGGGAGGTC
TATATAAGCAGAGCTGGTTTAGTGAACCGTCAGATCCGCTAGCGCTACCGGACTCAGATCTCGAGCTCAA
GCTTCGAATTCTGCAGTCGACGGTACCGCCACCATGCCAGAGCCAGCGAAGTCTGCTCCCGCCCCGAAAA
AGGGCTCCAAGAAGGCGGTGACTAAGGCGCAGAAGAAAGGCGGCAAGAAGCGCAAGCGCAGCCGCAAGGA
GAGCTATTCCATCTATGTGTACAAGGTTCTGAAGCAGGTCCACCCTGACACCGGCATTTCGTCCAAGGCC
ATGGGCATCATGAATTCGTTTGTGAACGACATTTTCGAGCGCATCGCAGGTGAGGCTTCCCGCCTGGCGC
ATTACAACAAGCGCTCGACCATCACCTCCAGGGAGATCCAGACGGCCGTGCGCCTGCTGCTGCCTGGGGA
GTTGGCCAAGCACGCCGTGTCCGAGGGTACTAAGGCCATCACCAAGTACACCAGCGCTAAGGATCCACCG
GTCATGGCGGAAGGCTCCGTCGCCAGGCAGCCTGACCTCTTGACCTGCGACGATGAGCCGATCCATATCC
CCGGTGCCATCCAACCGCATGGACTGCTGCTCGCCCTCGCCGCCGACATGACGATCGTTGCCGGCAGCGA
CAACCTTCCCGAACTCACCGGACTGGCGATCGGCGCCCTGATCGGCCGCTCTGCGGCCGATGTCTTCGAC
TCGGAGACGCACAACCGTCTGACGATCGCCTTGGCCGAGCCCGGGGCGGCCGTCGGAGCACCGATCACTG
TCGGCTTCACGATGCGAAAGGACGCAGGCTTCATCGGCTCCTGGCATCGCCATGATCAGCTCATCTTCCT
CGAGCTCGAGCCTCCCCAGCGGGACGTCGCCGAGCCGCAGGCGTTCTTCCGCCGCACCAACAGCGCCATC
CGCCGCCTTCAGGCCGCCGAAACCTTGGAAAGCGCCTGCGCCGCCGCGGCGCAAGAGGTGCGGAAGATTA
CCGGCTTCGATCGGGTGATGATCTATCGCTTCGCCTCCGACTTCAGCGGCGAAGTGATCGCAGAGGATCG
GTGCGCCGAGGTCGAGTCAAAACTAGGCCTGCACTATCCTGCCTCAACCGTGCCGGCGCAGGCCCGTCGG
CTCTATACCATCAACCCGGTACGGATCATTCCCGATATCAATTATCGGCCGGTGCCGGTCACCCCAGACC
TCAATCCGGTCACCGGGCGGCCGATTGATCTTAGCTTCGCCATCCTGCGCAGCGTCTCGCCCTGCCATCT
GGAGTTCATGCGCAACATAGGCATGCACGGCACGATGTCGATCTCGATTTTGCGCGGCGAGCGACTGTGG
GGATTGATCGTTTGCCATCACCGAACGCCGTACTACGTCGATCTCGATGGCCGCCAAGCCTGCAAGAGGG
TCGCCGAGAGGCTGGCCACTCAGATCGGCGTGATGGAAGAGTAGGCGGCCGCGACTCTAGATCATAATCA
GCCATACCACATTTGTAGAGGTTTTACTTGCTTTAAAAAACCTCCCACACCTCCCCCTGAACCTGAAACA
TAAAATGAATGCAATTGTTGTTGTTAACTTGTTTATTGCAGCTTATAATGGTTACAAATAAAGCAATAGC
ATCACAAATTTCACAAATAAAGCATTTTTTTCACTGCATTCTAGTTGTGGTTTGTCCAAACTCATCAATG
TATCTTAAGGCGTAAATTGTAAGCGTTAATATTTTGTTAAAATTCGCGTTAAATTTTTGTTAAATCAGCT
CATTTTTTAACCAATAGGCCGAAATCGGCAAAATCCCTTATAAATCAAAAGAATAGACCGAGATAGGGT
[37 nt withheld, positions 2380-2416]
AAAGAACGTGGACTCCAACGTCAAAGG
[49 nt withheld, positions 2444-2492]
T
[91 nt withheld, positions 2494-2584]
G
[124 nt withheld, positions 2586-2709]
CAGGTGGCACTTTTCGGGGAAATGTGCGCGGAACCCCTATTTGTTTATTTTTCTAAATACATTCAAATAT
GTATCCGCTCATGAGACAATAACCCTGATAAATGCTTCAATAATATTGAAAAAGGAAGAGTCCTGAGGCG
GAAAGAACCAGCTGTGGAATGTGTGTCAGTTAGGGTGTGGAAAGTCCCCAGGCTCCCCAGCAGGCAGAAG
TATGCAAAGCATGCATCTCAATTAGTCAGCAACCAGGTGTGGAAAGTCCCCAGGCTCCCCAGCAGGCAGA
AGTATGCAAAGCATGCATCTCAATTAGTCAGCAACCATAGTCCCGCCCCTAACTCCGCCCATCCCGCCCC
TAACTCCGCCCAGTTCCGCCCATTCTCCGCCCCATGGCTGACTAATTTTTTTTATTTATGCAGAGGCCGA
GGCCGCCTCGGCCTCTGAGCTATTCCAGAAGTAGTGAGGAGGCTTTTTTGGAGGCCTAGGCTTTTGCAAA
GATCGATCAAGAGACAGGATGAGGATCGTTTCGCATGATTGAACAAGATGGATTGCACGCAGGTTCTCCG
GCCGCTTGGGTGGAGAGGCTATTCGGCTATGACTGGGCACAACAGACAATCGGCTGCTCTGATGCCGCCG
TGTTCCGGCTGTCAGCGCAGGGGCGCCCGGTTCTTTTTGTCAAGACCGACCTGTCCGGTGCCCTGAATGA
ACTGCAAGACGAGGCAGCGCGGCTATCGTGGCTGGCCACGACGGGCGTTCCTTGCGCAGCTGTGCTCGAC
GTTGTCACTGAAGCGGGAAGGGACTGGCTGCTATTGGGCGAAGTGCCGGGGCAGGATCTCCTGTCATCTC
ACCTTGCTCCTGCCGAGAAAGTATCCATCATGGCTGATGCAATGCGGCGGCTGCATACGCTTGATCCGGC
TACCTGCCCATTCGACCACCAAGCGAAACATCGCATCGAGCGAGCACGTACTCGGATGGAAGCCGGTCTT
GTCGATCAGGATGATCTGGACGAAGAGCATCAGGGGCTCGCGCCAGCCGAACTGTTCGCCAGGCTCAAGG
CGAGCATGCCCGACGGCGAGGATCTCGTCGTGACCCATGGCGATGCCTGCTTGCCGAATATCATGGTGGA
AAATGGCCGCTTTTCTGGATTCATCGACTGTGGCCGGCTGGGTGTGGCGGACCGCTATCAGGACATAGCG
TTGGCTACCCGTGATATTGCTGAAGAGCTTGGCGGCGAATGGGCTGACCGCTTCCTCGTGCTTTACGGTA
TCGCCGCTCCCGATTCGCAGCGCATCGCCTTCTATCGCCTTCTTGACGAGTTCTTCTGAGCGGGACTCTG
GGGTTCGAAATGACCGACCAAGCGACGCCCAACCTGCCATCACGAGATTTCGATTCCACCGCCGCCTTCT
ATGAAAGGTTGGGCTTCGGAATCGTTTTCCGGGACGCCGGCTGGATGATCCTCCAGCGCGGGGATCTCAT
GCTGGAGTTCTTCGCCCACCCTAGGGGGAGGCTAACTGAAACACGGAAGGAGACAATACCGGAAGGAACC
CGCGCTATGACGGCAATAAAAAGACAGAATAAAACGCACGGTGTTGGGTCGTTTGTTCATAAACGCGGGG
TTCGGTCCCAGGGCTGGCACTCTGTCGATACCCCACCGAGACCCCATTGGGGCCAATACGCCCGCGTTTC
TTCCTTTTCCCCACCCCACCCCCCAAGTTCGGGTGAAGGCCCAGGGCTCGCAGCCAACGTCGGGGCGGCA
GGCCCTGCCATAGCCTCAGGTTACTCATATATACTTTAGATTGATTTAAAACTTCATTTTTAATTTAAAA
GGATCTAGGTGAAGATCCTTTTTGATAATCTCATGACCAAAATCCCTTAACGTGAGTTTTCGTTCCACTG
AGCGTCAGACCCCGTAGAAAAGATCAAAGGATCTTCTTGAGATCCTTTTTTTCTGCGCGTAATCTGCTGC
TTGCAAACAAAAAAACCACCGCTACCAGCGGTGGTTTGTTTGCCGGATCAAGAGCTACCAACTCTTTTTC
CGAAGGTAACTGGCTTCAGCAGAGCGCAGATACCAAATACTGTTCTTCTAGTGTAGCCGTAGTTAGGCCA
CCACTTCAAGAACTCTGTAGCACCGCCTACATACCTCGCTCTGCTAATCCTGTTACCAGTGGCTGCTGCC
AGTGGCGATAAGTCGTGTCTTACCGGGTTGGACTCAAGACGATAGTTACCGGATAAGGCGCAGCGGTCGG
GCTGAACGGGGGGTTCGTGCACACAGCCCAGCTTGGAGCGAACGACCTACACCGAACTGAGATACCTACA
GCGTGAGCTATGAGAAAGCGCCACGCTTCCCGAAGGGAGAAAGGCGGACAGGTATCCGGTAAGCGGCAGG
GTCGGAACAGGAGAGCGCACGAGGGAGCTTCCAGGGGGAAACGCCTGGTATCTTTATAGTCCTGTCGGGT
TTCGCCACCTCTGACTTGAGCGTCGATTTTTGTGATGCTCGTCAGGGGGGCGGAGCCTATGGAAAAACGC
CAGCAACGCGGCCTTTTTACGGTTCCTGGCCTTTTGCTGGCCTTTTGCTCACATGTTCTTTCCTGCGTTA
TCCCCTGATTCTGTGGATAACCGTATTACCGC
Features (pLannotate 1.2.2; 15 found; start..end, strand, type, name):
     68..371     +  enhancer       CMV enhancer: human cytomegalovirus immediate early enhancer
    372..575     +  promoter       CMV promoter: human cytomegalovirus (CMV) immediate early promoter
    598..659     +  misc_feature   MCS (fragment): multiple cloning site
    664..1041    +  CDS            H2B: human histone H2B; HIST1H2BJ
   1054..2001    +  CDS            miRFP680: miRFP680 is a basic (constitutively fluorescent) near ir fluorescent protein published in 2020, derived from Rhodopseudomonas palustris CGA009. It has low acid sensitivity. It requires the cofactor biliverdin for fluorescence.
   2020..2103    +  CDS            large T antigen (fragment): large T antigen from SV40 (simian virus 40)
   2126..2247    +  polyA_signal   SV40 poly(A) signal: SV40 polyadenylation signal
   2281..2709    -  rep_origin     f1 ori (sequence partly withheld): f1 bacteriophage origin of replication; arrow indicates direction of (+) strand synthesis
   2736..2840    +  promoter       AmpR promoter: bla
   2842..3199    +  promoter       SV40 promoter: SV40 enhancer and early promoter
   3234..4028    +  CDS            NeoR/KanR: aminoglycoside phosphotransferase from Tn5; aph(3')-II (or nptII); confers resistance to neomycin, kanamycin, and G418 (Geneticin®)
   4049..4201    +  CDS            ble (fragment): BLE_KLEPN - Experimental evidence at protein level: Swiss-Prot protein existence level 1. Binding protein with a strong affinity to the bleomycin family of antibiotics. Binds to CL990; an antimitotic-antibiotic compound. From Klebsiella pneumoniae.
   4260..4307    +  polyA_signal   HSV TK poly(A) signal: herpes simplex virus thymidine kinase polyadenylation signal (Cole and Stacy, 1985)
   4398..4414    -  polyA_signal   bGH poly(A) signal (fragment): bovine growth hormone polyadenylation signal
   4636..5224    +  rep_origin     ori: high-copy-number ColE1/pMB1/pBR322/pUC origin of replication
