[The description below was written by a language model from this plasmid's Addgene catalogue record and pLannotate feature annotations shown in this document.]
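Description:
pH2B-miRFP680-N1 is a 5.3 kb mammalian expression plasmid built on an N1-type backbone, in which the fluorescent protein sits at the C-terminus of the fusion partner. It is maintained in bacteria at high copy from a ColE1/pUC-type origin and selected with kanamycin. The single NeoR/KanR gene (Tn5 aminoglycoside phosphotransferase) is preceded by both a bacterial bla promoter and the SV40 enhancer/early promoter and is followed by the HSV TK polyadenylation signal, so the same marker also allows G418 selection of transfected mammalian cells. An f1 origin is present as well. The short ble, bGH poly(A) and SV40 large T antigen annotations are fragment matches in backbone sequence, not functional cassettes.

The payload is a single expression unit driven by the human cytomegalovirus immediate early enhancer and promoter. Downstream of a remnant of the multiple cloning site lies a histone H2B coding sequence, joined through a short linker to miRFP680 and terminated by the SV40 poly(A) signal. The catalogue entry lists the insert species as mouse, whereas the sequence annotation matches the H2B portion to human HIST1H2BJ; the record does not resolve this difference. miRFP680 is a constitutively fluorescent near-infrared protein derived from a Rhodopseudomonas palustris bacteriophytochrome, and it needs the cofactor biliverdin to fluoresce.

Fusion to H2B incorporates the fluorophore into chromatin, giving a nuclear near-infrared label in transfected mammalian cells. The plasmid was deposited in connection with a study that quantitatively compared near-infrared fluorescent proteins, which suggests its use for evaluating miRFP680 as a fusion tag as well as for general nuclear or chromatin imaging.
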