Addgene plasmid #197229: pH2B-miRFP680-N1
Purpose: Expresses the fusion protein of H2B-miRFP680 in mammalian cells
Depositing lab: Kiryl Piatkevich. Publication: Quantitative assessment of near-infrared fluorescent proteins. Zhang H, Papadaki S, Sun X, Wang X, Drobizhev M, Yao L, Rehbock M, Koster RW, Wu L, Namikawa K, Piatkevich KD. Nat Methods. 2023 Sep 4. doi: 10.1038/s41592-023-01975-z. PubMed 37666982.
Backbone
  Vector backbone: pN1
  Vector type: Mammalian Expression
Growth in bacteria
  Bacterial resistance: Kanamycin, 50 μg/mL
  Growth temperature: 37°C
  Growth strain: NEB Stable
  Copy number: High Copy
Gene/Insert
  Gene/Insert name: H2B-miRFP680
  Species: M. musculus (mouse)
  Cloning method: Gibson Cloning
Terms and licenses: Academic/Nonprofit Terms; Industry Terms: Not Available to Industry
Depositor comments: Please visit https://www.researchsquare.com/article/rs-797586/v1 for preprint.
How to cite: pH2B-miRFP680-N1 was a gift from Kiryl Piatkevich (Addgene plasmid # 197229 ; http://n2t.net/addgene:197229 ; RRID:Addgene_197229)
